>Addgene plasmid #62087 | pMuLE ENTR MCS L1-L4 | addgene full sequence | sequence record 347562 | Addgene NGS Result
GCAAACCGCCTCTCCCCGCGCGTTGGCCGATTCATTAATGCAGCTGGCACGACAGGTTTCCCGACTGGAA
AGCGGGCAGTGAGCGCAACGCAATTAATACGCGTACCGCTAGCCAGGAAGAGTTTGTAGAAACGCAAAAA
GGCCATCCGTCAGGATGGCCTTCTGCTTAGTTTGATGCCTGGCAGTTTATGGCGGGCGTCCTGCCCGCCA
CCCTCCGGGCCGTTGCTTCACAACGTTCAAATCCGCTCCCGGCGGATTTGTCCTACTCAGGAGAGCGTTC
ACCGACAAACAACAGATAAAACGAAAGGCCCAGTCTTCCGACTGAGCCTTTCGTTTTATTTGATGCCTGG
CAGTTCCCTACTCTCGCGTTAACGCTAGCATGGATGTTTTCCCAGTCACGACGTTGTAAAACGACGGCCA
GTCTTAAGCTCGGGCCCCAAATAATGATTTTATTTTGACTGATAGTGACCTGTTCGTTGCAACAAATTGA
TGAGCAATGCTTTTTTATAATGCCAACTTTGTACAAAAAAGCAGGCTGGAGACCCAAGCTTGGTACCGAG
CTCGGATCCACTAGTAACGGCCGCCAGTGTGCTGGAATTCTGCAGATATCCATCACACTGGCGGCCGCTC
GAGCATGCATCTAGAGGCACCCAACTTTTCTATACAAAGTTGGCATTATAAGAAAGCATTGCTTATCAAT
TTGTTGCAACGAACAGGTCACTATCAGTCAAAATAAAATCATTATTTGCCATCCAGCTGCAGGGCGGCCG
CGATATCCCCTATAGTGAGTCGTATTACATGGTCATAGCTGTTTCCTGGCAGCTCTGGCCCGTGTCTCAA
AATCTCTGATGTTACATTGCACAAGATAAAAATATATCATCATGAACAATAAAACTGTCTGCTTACATAA
ACAGTAATACAAGGGGTGTTATGAGCCATATTCAACGGGAAACGTCGAGGCCGCGATTAAATTCCAACAT
GGATGCTGATTTATATGGGTATAAATGGGCTCGCGATAATGTCGGGCAATCAGGTGCGACAATCTATCGC
TTGTATGGGAAGCCCGATGCGCCAGAGTTGTTTCTGAAACATGGCAAAGGTAGCGTTGCCAATGATGTTA
CAGATGAGATGGTCAGACTAAACTGGCTGACGGAATTTATGCCTCTTCCGACCATCAAGCATTTTATCCG
TACTCCTGATGATGCATGGTTACTCACCACTGCGATCCCCGGAAAAACAGCATTCCAGGTATTAGAAGAA
TATCCTGATTCAGGTGAAAATATTGTTGATGCGCTGGCAGTGTTCCTGCGCCGGTTGCATTCGATTCCTG
TTTGTAATTGTCCTTTTAACAGCGATCGCGTATTTCGTCTCGCTCAGGCGCAATCACGAATGAATAACGG
TTTGGTTGATGCGAGTGATTTTGATGACGAGCGTAATGGCTGGCCTGTTGAACAAGTCTGGAAAGAAATG
CATAAACTTTTGCCATTCTCACCGGATTCAGTCGTCACTCATGGTGATTTCTCACTTGATAACCTTATTT
TTGACGAGGGGAAATTAATAGGTTGTATTGATGTTGGACGAGTCGGAATCGCAGACCGATACCAGGATCT
TGCCATCCTATGGAACTGCCTCGGTGAGTTTTCTCCTTCATTACAGAAACGGCTTTTTCAAAAATATGGT
ATTGATAATCCTGATATGAATAAATTGCAGTTTCATTTGATGCTCGATGAGTTTTTCTAATCAGAATTGG
TTAATTGGTTGTAACACTGGCAGAGCATTACGCTGACTTGACGGGACGGCGCAAGCTCATGACCAAAATC
CCTTAACGTGAGTTACGCGTCGTTCCACTGAGCGTCAGACCCCGTAGAAAAGATCAAAGGATCTTCTTGA
GATCCTTTTTTTCTGCGCGTAATCTGCTGCTTGCAAACAAAAAAACCACCGCTACCAGCGGTGGTTTGTT
TGCCGGATCAAGAGCTACCAACTCTTTTTCCGAAGGTAACTGGCTTCAGCAGAGCGCAGATACCAAATAC
TGTTCTTCTAGTGTAGCCGTAGTTAGGCCACCACTTCAAGAACTCTGTAGCACCGCCTACATACCTCGCT
CTGCTAATCCTGTTACCAGTGGCTGCTGCCAGTGGCGATAAGTCGTGTCTTACCGGGTTGGACTCAAGAC
GATAGTTACCGGATAAGGCGCAGCGGTCGGGCTGAACGGGGGGTTCGTGCACACAGCCCAGCTTGGAGCG
AACGACCTACACCGAACTGAGATACCTACAGCGTGAGCTATGAGAAAGCGCCACGCTTCCCGAAGGGAGA
AAGGCGGACAGGTATCCGGTAAGCGGCAGGGTCGGAACAGGAGAGCGCACGAGGGAGCTTCCAGGGGGAA
ACGCCTGGTATCTTTATAGTCCTGTCGGGTTTCGCCACCTCTGACTTGAGCGTCGATTTTTGTGATGCTC
GTCAGGGGGGCGGAGCCTATGGAAAAACGCCAGCAACGCGGCCTTTTTACGGTTCCTGGCCTTTTGCTGG
CCTTTTGCTCACATGTTCTTTCCTGCGTTATCCCCTGATTCTGTGGATAACCGTATTACCGCCTTTGAGT
GAGCTGATACCGCTCGCCGCAGCCGAACGACCGAGCGCAGCGAGTCAGTGAGCGAGGAAGCGGAAGAGCG
CCCAATAC
Features (pLannotate 1.2.2; 9 found; start..end, strand, type, name):
    137..164     -  terminator     rrnB T2 terminator: transcription terminator T2 from the E. coli rrnB gene
    296..339     +  terminator     rrnB T1 terminator: Escherichia coli rrnB; transcription terminator T1 from the E. coli rrnB gene
    386..422     -  CDS            lacZα (fragment): LacZα fragment of β-galactosidase; lacZ fragment
    438..537     +  protein_bind   attL1: mutant version of attL; recombination site for the Gateway® LR reaction LR Clonase™
    652..747     -  protein_bind   attL4: mutant version of attL; recombination site for the Gateway® LR reaction LR Clonase™
    779..797     -  promoter       T7 promoter: promoter for bacteriophage T7 RNA polymerase
    931..1740    +  CDS            KanR: aminoglycoside phosphotransferase; aph(3')-Ia; confers resistance to kanamycin in bacteria or G418 (Geneticin®) in eukaryotes
   1887..2475    +  rep_origin     ori: high-copy-number ColE1/pMB1/pBR322/pUC origin of replication
   2658..82      +  CDS            lacI (fragment) (across the origin): lac repressor; lacI; The lac repressor binds to the lac operator to inhibit transcription in E. coli. This inhibition can be relieved by adding lactose or isopropyl-β-D-thiogalactopyranoside (IPTG).
