[The description below was written by a language model from this plasmid's Addgene catalogue record and pLannotate feature annotations shown in this document.]
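Description:
pMuLE ENTR MCS L1-L4 is a small (about 2.7 kb) empty Gateway entry vector belonging to the MuLE (Multiple Lentiviral Expression) system, a modular toolkit for assembling several expression elements into a single lentiviral construct for mammalian genetics. It is itself only a bacterial cloning intermediate: it replicates in E. coli from a high-copy ColE1/pUC-type origin and is selected with kanamycin through an aminoglycoside phosphotransferase (KanR) gene. The record lists no named backbone, and no lentiviral elements, mammalian promoter or reporter appear in the feature table.

The functional core is a short region bounded by attL1 and attL4 recombination sites, which according to the catalogue description holds a multiple cloning site; the annotation does not resolve the individual restriction sites, and no insert is present. A user clones a promoter, cDNA, shRNA cassette or other element of choice into this site, and the attL1/attL4 flanks then define the position and orientation that the fragment will occupy when it is combined with other MuLE entry clones carrying complementary att pairs in a MultiSite Gateway LR reaction into a destination vector. The rrnB T1 and T2 transcription terminators lying upstream of attL1 insulate the cloned segment from read-through transcription originating in the plasmid backbone, which helps with the stability of inserts in bacteria. A T7 promoter sits just outside attL4, pointing toward the cassette, a common site for sequencing or in vitro transcription. The short lacZα and lacI fragments detected are non-functional remnants of earlier cloning vectors rather than working parts.
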