Addgene plasmid #62087: pMuLE ENTR MCS L1-L4
Purpose: (Empty Backbone) MuLE (Multiple Lentiviral Expression) Entry vector containing a multiple cloning site. Compatible with MultiSite Gateway cloning
Depositing lab: Ian Frew. Depositing organization: University of Zurich. Publication: A versatile modular vector system for rapid combinatorial mammalian genetics. Albers J, Danzer C, Rechsteiner M, Lehmann H, Brandt LP, Hejhal T, Catalano A, Busenhart P, Goncalves AF, Brandt S, Bode PK, Bode-Lesniewska B, Wild PJ, Frew IJ. J Clin Invest. 2015 Mar 9. pii: 79743. doi: 10.1172/JCI79743. PubMed 25751063.
Backbone
  Vector backbone: N/A
  Vector type: Mammalian Expression ; MuLE Gateway Entry Vector
Growth in bacteria
  Bacterial resistance: Kanamycin, 50 μg/mL
  Growth temperature: 37°C
  Growth strain: DH5alpha
  Copy number: High Copy
Gene/Insert
  Gene/Insert name: None
Terms and licenses: Academic/Nonprofit Terms; Industry Terms: Not Available to Industry
How to cite: pMuLE ENTR MCS L1-L4 was a gift from Ian Frew (Addgene plasmid # 62087 ; http://n2t.net/addgene:62087 ; RRID:Addgene_62087)
