>Addgene plasmid #62087 | pMuLE ENTR MCS L1-L4 | addgene partial sequence | sequence record 103665 | M13-F20 5'-TGTAAAACGACGGCCAGT-3'
GACTGATAGTGACCTGTTCGTTGCAACAAATTGATGAGCAATGCTTTTTTATAATGCCAACTTTGTACAA
AAAAGCAGGCTGGAGACCCAAGCTTGGTACCGAGCTCGGATCCACTAGTAACGGCCGCCAGTGTGCTGGA
ATTCTGCAGATATCCATCACACTGGCGG
