>Addgene plasmid #62087 | pMuLE ENTR MCS L1-L4 | addgene partial sequence | sequence record 106092 | M13-Rev 5'-CAGGAAACAGCTATGACC-3'
TGCAGCTGGATGGCAAATAATGATTTTATTTTGACTGATAGTGACCTGTTCGTTGCAACAAATTGATAAG
CAATGCTTTCTTATAATGCCAACTTTGTATAGAAAAGTTGGGTGCCTCTAGATGCATGCTCGAGCGG
